Addgene plasmid #198447: gZiPro W89F
Purpose: Activity/inhibition assays, 19F-NMR assignment
Depositing lab: Ute Hellmich & Tanja Schirmeister. Depositing organization: Johannes Gutenberg-Universitaet Mainz. Publication: The effects of allosteric and competitive inhibitors on ZIKV protease conformational dynamics explored through smFRET, nanoDSF, DSF, and (19)F NMR. Maus H, Hammerschmidt SJ, Hinze G, Barthels F, Perez Carrillo VH, Hellmich UA, Basche T, Schirmeister T. Eur J Med Chem. 2023 Oct 5;258:115573. doi: 10.1016/j.ejmech.2023.115573. Epub 2023 Jun 21. PubMed 37379675.
Backbone
  Vector backbone: pET11a
  Backbone manufacturer: MilliporeSigma (Novagen)
  Backbone size w/o insert (bp): 5677
  Vector type: Bacterial Expression
Growth in bacteria
  Bacterial resistance: Ampicillin, 100 μg/mL
  Growth temperature: 37°C
  Growth strain: DH5alpha
  Copy number: High Copy
Gene/Insert
  Gene/Insert name: glycine linked Zika virus NS2B-NS3 (alt name: glycine linked ZIKV NS2Bcf-NS3pro)
  Species: Zika Virus (KJ776791.2)
  Insert size (bp): 795
  Mutation: R95*A, W89F
  Promoter: T7 promoter
  Tag / fusion protein: His6-TEV (N terminal on insert)
  Cloning method: Restriction Enzyme; 5′ cloning site NdeI (not destroyed); 3′ cloning site BamHI (not destroyed)
  Sequencing primers: 5′ T7 prom; 3′ T7 term
Terms and licenses: Academic/Nonprofit Terms; Industry Terms: Not Available to Industry
How to cite: gZiPro W89F was a gift from Ute Hellmich & Tanja Schirmeister (Addgene plasmid # 198447 ; http://n2t.net/addgene:198447 ; RRID:Addgene_198447)
