[The description below was written by a language model from this plasmid's Addgene catalogue record and pLannotate feature annotations shown in this document.]
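Description:
gZiPro W89F is a bacterial expression plasmid built on the pET11a backbone for producing a recombinant Zika virus protease in E. coli. It is maintained through a ColE1/pMB1-type origin with the pBR322-derived bom and rop elements, and selected with ampicillin via the β-lactamase gene. The catalogue lists it as high copy, although the presence of rop would normally moderate copy number. The tetracycline-resistance sequences detected in the feature table are only disrupted fragments left over from the pBR322 ancestry and do not provide a functional marker.

The insert, cloned between NdeI and BamHI, encodes the "gZiPro" format of the protease: the NS2B cofactor region joined by a glycine linker to the NS3 protease domain. It carries an N-terminal His6 tag followed by a TEV cleavage site for affinity purification and tag removal. Expression is driven by a T7 promoter with an adjacent lac operator and the T7 gene 10 ribosome binding site, ends at the T7 terminator, and is kept repressed by the plasmid-borne lacI until induction with IPTG in a host supplying T7 RNA polymerase. The automated annotation labels the insert as a fragment of the Zika polyprotein and shows NS5 text, but that text is generic to the polyprotein entry. The short downstream gene 10-derived match appears to be residual vector sequence.

Two substitutions are recorded, R95*A and W89F. The record does not explain the first. The W89F tryptophan replacement fits the stated purpose of 19F-NMR signal assignment, alongside activity and inhibition assays, in studies of how allosteric and competitive inhibitors affect the protease's conformational dynamics.
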