Features (pLannotate 1.2.2; 19 found; start..end, strand, type, name):
    104..208     +  promoter       AmpR promoter: bla
    209..1069    +  CDS            AmpR: β-lactamase; bla; confers resistance to ampicillin, carbenicillin, and related antibiotics
   1240..1828    +  rep_origin     ori: high-copy-number ColE1/pMB1/pBR322/pUC origin of replication
   2014..2153    -  misc_feature   bom: basis of mobility region from pBR322
   2255..2446    -  CDS            rop: Rop protein, which maintains plasmids at low copy number; rop
   2463..2843    +  CDS            YPB1_ECOLX: Protein predicted: Swiss-Prot protein existence level 4. From Escherichia coli.
   3085..3709    -  CDS            TcR (fragment): tetracycline efflux protein; tet; confers resistance to tetracycline
   3724..3745    -  protein_bind   CAP binding site: CAP binding activates transcription in the presence of cAMP. E. coli catabolite activator protein
   3758..4840    -  CDS            lacI: lac repressor; lacI; The lac repressor binds to the lac operator to inhibit transcription in E. coli. This inhibition can be relieved by adding lactose or isopropyl-β-D-thiogalactopyranoside (IPTG).
   4841..4918    -  promoter       lacI promoter: lacI
   4926..5205    -  CDS            TcR (fragment): tetracycline efflux protein; tet; confers resistance to tetracycline
   5227..5245    +  promoter       T7 promoter: promoter for bacteriophage T7 RNA polymerase
   5246..5270    +  protein_bind   lac operator: The lac repressor binds to the lac operator to inhibit transcription in E. coli. This inhibition can be relieved by adding lactose or isopropyl-β-D-thiogalactopyranoside (IPTG). lac repressor encoded by lacI
   5285..5307    +  RBS            RBS: efficient ribosome binding site from bacteriophage T7 gene 10 (Olins and Rangwala, 1989)
   5375..6097    +  CDS            POLG_ZIKVF (fragment): Experimental evidence at protein level: Swiss-Prot protein existence level 1. [RNA-directed RNA polymerase NS5]: Replicates the viral (+) and (-) RNA genome, and performs the capping of genomes in the cytoplasm (PubMed:30951555). Methylates viral RNA cap at guanine N-7 and ribose 2'-O positions. Once sufficient NS5 is expressed, binds to the cap-proximal structure and inhibits further translation of the viral genome (By similarity). Besides its role in RNA genome replication, also prevents the establishment of a cellular antiviral state by blocking the interferon-alpha/beta (IFN-alpha/beta) si
   6108..6157    +  CDS            SET1 (fragment): solubility-enhancement tag derived from T7 phage gene 10B
   6165..6212    +  terminator     T7 terminator: transcription terminator for bacteriophage T7 RNA polymerase
   6235..6339    -  CDS            TcR (fragment): tetracycline efflux protein; tet; confers resistance to tetracycline
   6387..6415    -  promoter       tet promoter: E. coli promoter for tetracycline efflux protein gene
>Addgene plasmid #198447 | gZiPro W89F | addgene full sequence | sequence record 389034 | Addgene Partial NGS Result
TTCTTGAAGACGAAAGGGCCTCGTGATACGCCTATTTTTATAGGTTAATGTCATGATAATAATGGTTTCT
TAGACGTCAGGTGGCACTTTTCGGGGAAATGTGCGCGGAACCCCTATTTGTTTATTTTTCTAAATACATT
CAAATATGTATCCGCTCATGAGACAATAACCCTGATAAATGCTTCAATAATATTGAAAAAGGAAGAGTAT
GAGTATTCAACATTTCCGTGTCGCCCTTATTCCCTTTTTTGCGGCATTTTGCCTTCCTGTTTTTGCTCAC
CCAGAAACGCTGGTGAAAGTAAAAGATGCTGAAGATCAGTTGGGTGCACGAGTGGGTTACATCGAACTGG
ATCTCAACAGCGGTAAGATCCTTGAGAGTTTTCGCCCCGAAGAACGTTTTCCAATGATGAGCACTTTTAA
AGTTCTGCTATGTGGCGCGGTATTATCCCGTGTTGACGCCGGGCAAGAGCAACTCGGTCGCCGCATACAC
TATTCTCAGAATGACTTGGTTGAGTACTCACCAGTCACAGAAAAGCATCTTACGGATGGCATGACAGTAA
GAGAATTATGCAGTGCTGCCATAACCATGAGTGATAACACTGCGGCCAACTTACTTCTGACAACGATCGG
AGGACCGAAGGAGCTAACCGCTTTTTTGCACAACATGGGGGATCATGTAACTCGCCTTGATCGTTGGGAA
CCGGAGCTGAATGAAGCCATACCAAACGACGAGCGTGACACCACGATGCCTGCAGCAATGGCAACAACGT
TGCGCAAACTATTAACTGGCGAACTACTTACTCTAGCTTCCCGGCAACAATTAATAGACTGGATGGAGGC
GGATAAAGTTGCAGGACCACTTCTGCGCTCGGCCCTTCCGGCTGGCTGGTTTATTGCTGATAAATCTGGA
GCCGGTGAGCGTGGGTCTCGCGGTATCATTGCAGCACTGGGGCCAGATGGTAAGCCCTCCCGTATCGTAG
TTATCTACACGACGGGGAGTCAGGCAACTATGGATGAACGAAATAGACAGATCGCTGAGATAGGTGCCTC
ACTGATTAAGCATTGGTAACTGTCAGACCAAGTTTACTCATATATACTTTAGATTGATTTAAAACTTCAT
TTTTAATTTAAAAGGATCTAGGTGAAGATCCTTTTTGATAATCTCATGACCAAAATCCCTTAACGTGAGT
TTTCGTTCCACTGAGCGTCAGACCCCGTAGAAAAGATCAAAGGATCTTCTTGAGATCCTTTTTTTCTGCG
CGTAATCTGCTGCTTGCAAACAAAAAAACCACCGCTACCAGCGGTGGTTTGTTTGCCGGATCAAGAGCTA
CCAACTCTTTTTCCGAAGGTAACTGGCTTCAGCAGAGCGCAGATACCAAATACTGTCCTTCTAGTGTAGC
CGTAGTTAGGCCACCACTTCAAGAACTCTGTAGCACCGCCTACATACCTCGCTCTGCTAATCCTGTTACC
AGTGGCTGCTGCCAGTGGCGATAAGTCGTGTCTTACCGGGTTGGACTCAAGACGATAGTTACCGGATAAG
GCGCAGCGGTCGGGCTGAACGGGGGGTTCGTGCACACAGCCCAGCTTGGAGCGAACGACCTACACCGAAC
TGAGATACCTACAGCGTGAGCTATGAGAAAGCGCCACGCTTCCCGAAGGGAGAAAGGCGGACAGGTATCC
GGTAAGCGGCAGGGTCGGAACAGGAGAGCGCACGAGGGAGCTTCCAGGGGGAAACGCCTGGTATCTTTAT
AGTCCTGTCGGGTTTCGCCACCTCTGACTTGAGCGTCGATTTTTGTGATGCTCGTCAGGGGGGCGGAGCC
TATGGAAAAACGCCAGCAACGCGGCCTTTTTACGGTTCCTGGCCTTTTGCTGGCCTTTTGCTCACATGTT
CTTTCCTGCGTTATCCCCTGATTCTGTGGATAACCGTATTACCGCCTTTGAGTGAGCTGATACCGCTCGC
CGCAGCCGAACGACCGAGCGCAGCGAGTCAGTGAGCGAGGAAGCGGAAGAGCGCCTGATGCGGTATTTTC
TCCTTACGCATCTGTGCGGTATTTCACACCGCAATGGTGCACTCTCAGTACAATCTGCTCTGATGCCGCA
TAGTTAAGCCAGTATACACTCCGCTATCGCTACGTGACTGGGTCATGGCTGCGCCCCGACACCCGCCAAC
ACCCGCTGACGCGCCCTGACGGGCTTGTCTGCTCCCGGCATCCGCTTACAGACAAGCTGTGACCGTCTCC
GGGAGCTGCATGTGTCAGAGGTTTTCACCGTCATCACCGAAACGCGCGAGGCAGCTGCGGTAAAGCTCAT
CAGCGTGGTCGTGAAGCGATTCACAGATGTCTGCCTGTTCATCCGCGTCCAGCTCGTTGAGTTTCTCCAG
AAGCGTTAATGTCTGGCTTCTGATAAAGCGGGCCATGTTAAGGGCGGTTTTTTCCTGTTTGGTCACTGAT
GCCTCCGTGTAAGGGGGATTTCTGTTCATGGGGGTAATGATACCGATGAAACGAGAGAGGATGCTCACGA
TACGGGTTACTGATGATGAACATGCCCGGTTACTGGAACGTTGTGAGGGTAAACAACTGGCGGTATGGAT
GCGGCGGGACCAGAGAAAAATCACTCAGGGTCAATGCCAGCGCTTCGTTAATACAGATGTAGGTGTTCCA
CAGGGTAGCCAGCAGCATCCTGCGATGCAGATCCGGAACATAATGGTGCAGGGCGCTGACTTCCGCGTTT
CCAGACTTTACGAAACACGGAAACCGAAGACCATTCATGTTGTTGCTCAGGTCGCAGACGTTTTGCAGCA
GCAGTCGCTTCACGTTCGCTCGCGTATCGGTGATTCATTCTGCTAACCAGTAAGGCAACCCCGCCAGCCT
AGCCGGGTCCTCAACGACAGGAGCACGATCATGCGCACCCGTGGCCAGGACCCAACGCTGCCCGAGATGC
GCCGCGTGCGGCTGCTGGAGATGGCGGACGCGATGGATATGTTCTGCCAAGGGTTGGTTTGCGCATTCAC
AGTTCTCCGCAAGAATTGATTGGCTCCAATTCTTGGAGTGGTGAATCCGTTAGCGAGGTGCCGCCGGCTT
CCATTCAGGTCGAGGTGGCCCGGCTCCATGCACCGCGACGCAACGCGGGGAGGCAGACAAGGTATAGGGC
GGCGCCTACAATCCATGCCAACCCGTTCCATGTGCTCGCCGAGGCGGCATAAATCGCCGTGACGATCAGC
GGTCCAATGATCGAAGTTAGGCTGGTAAGAGCCGCGAGCGATCCTTGAAGCTGTCCCTGATGGTCGTCAT
CTACCTGCCTGGACAGCATGGCCTGCAACGCGGGCATCCCGATGCCGCCGGAAGCGAGAAGAATCATAAT
GGGGAAGGCCATCCAGCCTCGCGTCGCGAACGCCAGCAAGACGTAGCCCAGCGCGTCGGCCGCCATGCCG
GCGATAATGGCCTGCTTCTCGCCGAAACGTTTGGTGGCGGGACCAGTGACGAAGGCTTGAGCGAGGGCGT
GCAAGATTCCGAATACCGCAAGCGACAGGCCGATCATCGTCGCGCTCCAGCGAAAGCGGTCCTCGCCGAA
AATGACCCAGAGCGCTGCCGGCACCTGTCCTACGAGTTGCATGATAAAGAAGACAGTCATAAGTGCGGCG
ACGATAGTCATGCCCCGCGCCCACCGGAAGGAGCTGACTGGGTTGAAGGCTCTCAAGGGCATCGGTCGAG
ATCCCGGTGCCTAATGAGTGAGCTAACTTACATTAATTGCGTTGCGCTCACTGCCCGCTTTCCAGTCGGG
AAACCTGTCGTGCCAGCTGCATTAATGAATCGGCCAACGCGCGGGGAGAGGCGGTTTGCGTATTGGGCGC
CAGGGTGGTTTTTCTTTTCACCAGTGAGACGGGCAACAGCTGATTGCCCTTCACCGCCTGGCCCTGAGAG
AGTTGCAGCAAGCGGTCCACGCTGGTTTGCCCCAGCAGGCGAAAATCCTGTTTGATGGTGGTTAACGGCG
GGATATAACATGAGCTGTCTTCGGTATCGTCGTATCCCACTACCGAGATATCCGCACCAACGCGCAGCCC
GGACTCGGTAATGGCGCGCATTGCGCCCAGCGCCATCTGATCGTTGGCAACCAGCATCGCAGTGGGAACG
ATGCCCTCATTCAGCATTTGCATGGTTTGTTGAAAACCGGACATGGCACTCCAGTCGCCTTCCCGTTCCG
CTATCGGCTGAATTTGATTGCGAGTGAGATATTTATGCCAGCCAGCCAGACGCAGACGCGCCGAGACAGA
ACTTAATGGGCCCGCTAACAGCGCGATTTGCTGGTGACCCAATGCGACCAGATGCTCCACGCCCAGTCGC
GTACCGTCTTCATGGGAGAAAATAATACTGTTGATGGGTGTCTGGTCAGAGACATCAAGAAATAACGCCG
GAACATTAGTGCAGGCAGCTTCCACAGCAATGGCATCCTGGTCATCCAGCGGATAGTTAATGATCAGCCC
ACTGACGCGTTGCGCGAGAAGATTGTGCACCGCCGCTTTACAGGCTTCGACGCCGCTTCGTTCTACCATC
GACACCACCACGCTGGCACCCAGTTGATCGGCGCGAGATTTAATCGCCGCGACAATTTGCGACGGCGCGT
GCAGGGCCAGACTGGAGGTGGCAACGCCAATCAGCAACGACTGTTTGCCCGCCAGTTGTTGTGCCACGCG
GTTGGGAATGTAATTCAGCTCCGCCATCGCCGCTTCCACTTTTTCCCGCGTTTTCGCAGAAACGTGGCTG
GCCTGGTTCACCACGCGGGAAACGGTCTGATAAGAGACACCGGCATACTCTGCGACATCGTATAACGTTA
CTGGTTTCACATTCACCACCCTGAATTGACTCTCTTCCGGGCGCTATCATGCCATACCGCGAAAGGTTTT
GCGCCATTCGATGGTGTCCGGGATCTCGACGCTCTCCCTTATGCGACTCCTGCATTAGGAAGCAGCCCAG
TAGTAGGTTGAGGCCGTTGAGCACCGCCGCCGCAAGGAATGGTGCATGCAAGGAGATGGCGCCCAACAGT
CCCCCGGCCACGGGGCCTGCCACCATACCCACGCCGAAACAAGCGCTCATGAGCCCGAAGTGGCGAGCCC
GATCTTCCCCATCGGTGATGTCGGCGATATAGGCGCCAGCAACCGCACCTGTGGCGCCGGTGATGCCGGC
CACGATGCGTCCGGCGTAGAGGATCGAGATCTCGATCCCGCGAAATTAATACGACTCACTATAGGGGAAT
TGTGAGCGGATAACAATTCCCCTCTAGAAATAATTTTGTTTAACTTTAAGAAGGAGATATACATATGGGT
AGCAGCCATCATCATCATCACCACGGCAGCGAGAACCTGTACTTTCAAGGCAGCGACATGTATATCGAGC
GTGCGGGCGACATTACCTGGGAAAAGGATGCGGAAGTTACCGGTAACAGCCCGCGTCTGGATGTTGCGCT
GGACGAAAGCGGTGACTTCAGCCTGGTTGAAGACGATGGTCCGCCGATGGCTGGCGGTGGTGGTAGCGGC
GGTGGCGGTAGCGGCGCGCTGTGGGACGTGCCGGCGCCGAAGGAAGTGAAAAAGGGCGAAACCACCGACG
GTGTTTACCGTGTGATGACCCGTCGTCTGCTGGGTAGCACCCAGGTTGGTGTTGGTGTGATGCAGGAAGG
TGTTTTCCACACCATGTGGCACGTTACCAAGGGTAGCGCGCTGCGTAGCGGCGAAGGTCGTCTGGACCCG
TATTGGGGTGATGTTAAGCAGGACCTGGTTAGCTACTGCGGTCCGTGGAAACTGGACGCGGCGTTTGATG
GTCACAGCGAAGTGCAGCTGCTGGCGGTTCCGCCGGGTGAACGTGCGCGTAACATCCAGACCCTGCCGGG
TATCTTCAAAACCAAGGACGGCGATATTGGTGCGGTTGCGCTGGATTATCCGGCGGGCACCAGCGGTAGC
CCGATTCTGGACAAATGCGGCCGTGTTATTGGCCTGTACGGTAACGGCGTTGTGATCAAGAACGGTAGCT
ACGTTAGCGCGATCACCCAGGGTCGTCGTGAGGAAGAAACCCCGGTGGAGTGCTTTGAACCGAGCATGCT
GAAAAAATAAGGATCCGGCTGCTAACAAAGCCCGAAAGGAAGCTGAGTTGGCTGCTGCCACCGCTGAGCA
ATAACTAGCATAACCCCTTGGGGCCTCTAAACGGGTCTTGAGGGGTTTTTTGCTGAAAGGAGGAACTATA
TCCGGATATCCCGCAAGAGGCCCGGCAGTACCGGCATAACCAAGCCTATGCCTACAGCATCCAGGGTGAC
GGTGCCGAGGATGACGATGAGCGCATTGTTAGATTTCATACACGGTGCCTGACTGCGTTAGCAATTTAAC
TGTGATAAACTACCGCATTAAAGCTTATCGATGATAAGCTGTCAAACATGAGAA
